Addgene plasmid #55476: mTFP1-CytERM-N-17
Purpose: Localization: Endoplasmic Reticulum, Excitation: 462, Emission: 492
Depositing lab: Michael Davidson. Depositing organization: Florida State University, Tallahassee. Publication: Hue-shifted monomeric variants of Clavularia cyan fluorescent protein: identification of the molecular determinants of color and applications in fluorescence imaging. Ai HW, Olenych SG, Wong P, Davidson MW, Campbell RE. BMC Biol. 2008 Mar 6;6:13. doi: 10.1186/1741-7007-6-13. PubMed 18325109.
Backbone
  Vector backbone: mTFP1-N1
  Backbone size w/o insert (bp): 4750
  Vector type: Mammalian Expression
  Selectable markers: Neomycin (select with G418)
Growth in bacteria
  Bacterial resistance: Kanamycin, 50 μg/mL
  Growth temperature: 37°C
  Growth strain: DH5alpha
  Copy number: High Copy
Gene/Insert
  Gene/Insert name: CytERM (alt names: Cytochrome p450; NM_001171120.1)
  Promoter: CMV
  Tag / fusion protein: mTFP1 (C terminal on backbone)
  Cloning method: Unknown
  Sequencing primers: 5′ CMV-F; 3′ SV40pA-R
Terms and licenses: Academic/Nonprofit Terms; Industry Terms: Not Available to Industry
Depositor comments: . Excitation = 462; Emission = 492
How to cite: mTFP1-CytERM-N-17 was a gift from Michael Davidson (Addgene plasmid # 55476 ; http://n2t.net/addgene:55476 ; RRID:Addgene_55476)
