[The description below was written by a language model from this plasmid's Addgene catalogue record.]
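Description:
mTFP1-CytERM-N-17 is a mammalian expression plasmid built on the mTFP1-N1 backbone (about 4.75 kb without the insert), an N1-style fusion vector in which a gene of interest is placed upstream of the fluorescent protein coding sequence. It is maintained as a high-copy plasmid in E. coli under kanamycin selection, and it carries a neomycin resistance marker so that transfected mammalian cells can be selected with G418. The record does not include a feature table, so the origins of replication and other backbone elements are not itemised. The listed 3′ sequencing primer suggests that an SV40 polyadenylation signal lies downstream of the expression cassette.

The payload is CytERM, a cytochrome P450-derived sequence, expressed from the CMV promoter with mTFP1 fused to its C terminus. The species of origin, the insert size and the extent of the cytochrome P450 sequence included are not stated in the record. The "17" in the name may denote a linker length, but this is not stated either. mTFP1 is a monomeric teal/cyan fluorescent protein engineered from a Clavularia cyan fluorescent protein, with excitation recorded at 462 nm and emission at 492 nm. The CytERM portion directs the fusion to the endoplasmic reticulum, which is the localization given for the construct. It is therefore an ER marker for fluorescence imaging in mammalian cells. It belongs to a set of subcellular localization fusions made to demonstrate the performance of mTFP1 and related hue-shifted variants in imaging applications.
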