>Addgene plasmid #55476 | mTFP1-CytERM-N-17 | depositor partial sequence | sequence record 85882 | insert sequence
AGGCGTGTACGGTGGGAGGTCTATAATAAGCAGAGCTGGTTTAGTGAACCGTCAGATCCGCTAGCGCTAC
CGGACTCAGATCTGGTACCCCTTGCAGCTTCCAGTTGTCAGGAAGAGAAGGCTCCCATGGATCCTGTGGT
GGTGCTGGGGCTCTGTCTCTCCTGTTTGCTTCTCCTTTCACTCTGGAAACAGAGCTATGGGGGAGGGAAG
CTTCGAATTCTGCAGTCGACGGTACCGCGGGCCCGGGATCCACCGGTCGCCACCATGGTGAGCAAGGGCG
AGGAGACCACAATGGGCGTAATCAAGCCCGACATGAAGATCAAGCTGAAGATGGAGGGCAACGTGAATGG
CCACGCCTTCGTGATCGAGGGCGAGGGCGAGGGCAAGCCCTACGACGGCACCAACACCATCAACCTGGAG
GTGAAGGAGGGAGCCCCCCTGCCCTTCTCCTACGACATTCTGACCACCGCGTTCGCCTACGGCAACAGGG
CCTTCACCAAGTACCCCGACGACATCCCCAACTACTTCAAGCAGTCCTTCCCCGAGGGCTACTCTTGGGA
GCGCACCATGACCTTCGAGGACAAGGGCATCGTGAAGGTGAAGTCCGACATCTCCATGGAGGAGGACTCC
TTCATCTACGAGATACACCTCAAGGGCGAGAACTTCCCCCCCAACGGCCCCGTGATGCAGAAGAAGACCA
CCGGCTGGGACGCCTCCACCGAGAGGATGTACGTGCGCGACGGCGTGCTGAAGGGCGACGTCAAGCACAA
GCTGCTGCTGGAGGGCGGCGGCCACCACCGCGTTGACTTCAAGACCATCTACAGGGCCAAGAAGGCGGTG
AAGCTGCCCGACTATCACTTTGTGGACCACCGCATCGAGATCCTGAACCACGACAAGGACTACAACAAGG
TGACCGTTTACGAGAGCGCCGTGGCCCGCAACTCCACCGACGGCATGGACGAGCTGTACAAGTAAGCGGC
CGCGACTCTAGATCATAATCAGCCATACCACATTTGTAGAGGTTTTACTTGCTTTAAAAAACCTCCCACA
CCTCCCCCTGACCTG
