>Addgene plasmid #55476 | mTFP1-CytERM-N-17 | addgene partial sequence | sequence record 167942 | CMV-F 5'-CGCAAATGGGCGGTAGGCGTG-3'
AGCAGAGCTGGTTTAGTGAACCGTCAGATCCGCTAGCGCTACCGGACTCAGATCTGGTACCCCTTGCAGC
TTCCAGTTGTCAGGAAGAGAAGGCTCCCATGGATCCTGTGGTGGTGCTGGGGCTCTGTCTCTCCTGTTTG
CTTCTCCTTTCACTCTGGAAACAGAGCTATGGGGGAGGGAAGCTTCGAATTCTGCAGTCGACGGTACCGC
GGGCCCGGGATCCACCGGTCGCCACCATGGTGAGCAAGGGCGAGGAGACCACAATGGGCGTAATCAAGCC
CGACATGAAGATCAAGCTGAAGATGGAGGGCAACGTGAATGGCCACGCCTTCGTGATCGAGGGCGAGGGC
GAGGGCAAGCCCTACGACGGCACCAACACCATCAACCTGGAGGTGAAGGAGGGAGCCCCCCTGCCCTTCT
CCTACGACATTCTGACCACCGCGTTCGCCTACGGCAACAGGGCCTTCACCAAGTACCCCGACGACATCCC
CAACTACTTCAAGCAGTCCTTCCCCGAGGGCTACTCTTGGGAGCGCACCATGACCTTCGAGGACAAGGGC
ATCGTGAAGGTGAAGTCCGACATCTCCATGGAGGAGGACTCCTTCATCTACGAGATACACCTCAAGGGCG
AGAACTTCCCCCCCAACGGCCCCGTGATGCAGAAGAAGACCACCGGCTGGGACGCCTCCACCGAGAGGAT
GTACGTGCGCGACGGCGTGCTGAAGGGCGACGTCAAGCACAAGCTGCTGCTGGAGGGCGGCGGCCACCAC
CGCGTTGACTTCAAGACCATCTACAGGGCCAAGAAGGCGGTGAAGCTGCCCGACTATCACTTTGTGGACC
ACCGCATCGAGATCCTGAACCACGACAAGGACTACAACAAG
